Addgene plasmid #215947: AA285
Purpose: Fragmid fragment: (guide cassette) guide expression; positive control cell surface
Depositing lab: John Doench. Depositing organization: Broad Institute. Publication: Modular vector assembly enables rapid assessment of emerging CRISPR technologies. McGee AV, Liu YV, Griffith AL, Szegletes ZM, Wen B, Kraus C, Miller NW, Steger RJ, Escude Velasco B, Bosch JA, Zirin JD, Viswanatha R, Sontheimer EJ, Goodale A, Greene MA, Green TM, Doench JG. Cell Genom. 2024 Mar 13;4(3):100519. doi: 10.1016/j.xgen.2024.100519. PubMed 38484704.
Backbone
  Vector backbone: pUC57-Kan
  Vector type: CRISPR ; Fragment
Growth in bacteria
  Bacterial resistance: Kanamycin, 50 μg/mL
  Growth temperature: 37°C
  Growth strain: DH5alpha
  Copy number: Unknown
Gene/Insert
  Gene/Insert name: U6_v1; sgCD81_v1; trRNA_v4 [Sp]
  gRNA/shRNA sequence: GCCTGGCAGGATGCGCGGTG
  Species: Streptococcus pyogenes
  Cloning method: Unknown
Resource information
  A portion of this plasmid was derived from a plasmid made by: Genscript ID: U912JHE170-15
Terms and licenses: Academic/Nonprofit Terms; Industry Terms: Not Available to Industry
Depositor comments: Please visit https://www.biorxiv.org/content/10.1101/2023.10.25.564061v1 for bioRxiv preprint.
How to cite: AA285 was a gift from John Doench (Addgene plasmid # 215947 ; http://n2t.net/addgene:215947 ; RRID:Addgene_215947)
