[The description below was written by a language model from this plasmid's Addgene catalogue record and pLannotate feature annotations shown in this document.]
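Description:
AA285 is a small (about 3 kb) bacterial cloning plasmid built on the pUC57-Kan backbone. It serves as a "fragment" donor in the Fragmid modular vector assembly system for CRISPR technologies. It is not a finished delivery vector. It holds one module, a guide cassette, intended to be combined with other Fragmid fragments to build complete expression constructs. The record lists the cloning method as unknown and annotates no assembly sites, so how the module is excised or joined is not stated here. The plasmid is propagated in E. coli through a high-copy ColE1/pUC-type origin and selected with kanamycin through an aph(3')-Ia (KanR) gene. The remaining annotations are pUC-type backbone remnants with no role in the payload: a lac promoter, operator and CAP site, and partial lacZα, lacI, bom and rop sequences.

The payload is a single-guide RNA expression unit. A human U6 promoter (version "U6_v1"), transcribed by RNA polymerase III, drives a spacer named sgCD81_v1, followed by a Streptococcus pyogenes tracrRNA-derived scaffold ("trRNA_v4 [Sp]"). The feature table places the U6 promoter directly upstream of the scaffold, and the unannotated gap between them is consistent with the position of the spacer. Together these parts produce an sgRNA compatible with SpCas9-based systems. The stated purpose is guide expression as a positive control against a cell-surface target, as the guide name implies CD81. This makes it suited to checking the activity of newly assembled CRISPR vectors, presumably by following loss or change of the surface marker, although the record does not specify a readout. No Cas enzyme, mammalian selection marker or viral elements are present on this fragment.
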