Features (pLannotate 1.2.2; 11 found; start..end, strand, type, name):
    137..236     +  misc_feature   bom (fragment): basis of mobility region from pBR322
    242..399     -  CDS            lacZα (fragment): LacZα fragment of β-galactosidase; lacZ fragment
    444..684     +  promoter       U6 promoter: RNA polymerase III promoter for human U6 snRNA
    732..799     +  misc_RNA       tracrRNA (fragment): trans-activating CRISPR RNA for the Streptococcus pyogenes CRISPR/Cas9 system
    901..917     -  protein_bind   lac operator: The lac repressor binds to the lac operator to inhibit transcription in E. coli. This inhibition can be relieved by adding lactose or isopropyl-β-D-thiogalactopyranoside (IPTG). lac repressor encoded by lacI
    925..955     -  promoter       lac promoter: promoter for the E. coli lac operon
    970..991     -  protein_bind   CAP binding site: CAP binding activates transcription in the presence of cAMP. E. coli catabolite activator protein
   1004..1096    -  CDS            lacI (fragment): lac repressor; lacI; The lac repressor binds to the lac operator to inhibit transcription in E. coli. This inhibition can be relieved by adding lactose or isopropyl-β-D-thiogalactopyranoside (IPTG).
   1279..1867    -  rep_origin     ori: high-copy-number ColE1/pMB1/pBR322/pUC origin of replication
   2045..2854    -  CDS            KanR: aminoglycoside phosphotransferase; aph(3')-Ia; confers resistance to kanamycin in bacteria or G418 (Geneticin®) in eukaryotes
   2961..35      +  CDS            rop (fragment) (across the origin): Rop protein, which maintains plasmids at low copy number; rop
>Addgene plasmid #215947 | AA285 | addgene full sequence | sequence record 431462 | Addgene NGS Result
TCGCGCGTTTCGGTGATGACGGTGAAAACCTCTGACACATGCAGCTCCCGGAGACGGTCACAGCTTGTCT
GTAAGCGGATGCCGGGAGCAGACAAGCCCGTCAGGGCGCGTCAGCGGGTGTTGGCGGGTGTCGGGGCTGG
CTTAACTATGCGGCATCAGAGCAGATTGTACTGAGAGTGCACCATATGCGGTGTGAAATACCGCACAGAT
GCGTAAGGAGAAAATACCGCATCAGGCGCCATTCGCCATTCAGGCTGCGCAACTGTTGGGAAGGGCGATC
GGTGCGGGCCTCTTCGCTATTACGCCAGCTGGCGAAAGGGGGATGTGCTGCAAGGCGATTAAGTTGGGTA
ACGCCAGGGTTTTCCCAGTCACGACGTTGTAAAACGACGGCCAGAGAATTCGAGCTCGGTACCTCGCGAA
TACATCTAGATGAAGACGTCAGAGAGGGCCTATTTCCCATGATTCCTTCATATTTGCATATACGATACAA
GGCTGTTAGAGAGATAATTAGAATTAATTTGACTGTAAACACAAAGATATTAGTACAAAATACGTGACGT
AGAAAGTAATAATTTCTTGGGTAGTTTGCAGTTTTAAAATTATGTTTTAAAATGGACTATCATATGCTTA
CCGTAACTTGAAAGTATTTCGATTTCTTGGCTTTATATATCTTGTGGAAAGGACGAAACACCGGCCTGGC
AGGATGCGCGGTGGTTTAAGAGCTATGCTGGAAACAGCATAGCAAGTTTAAATAAGGCTAGTCCGTTATC
AACTTGAAAAAGTGGCACCGAGTCGGTGCTTTTTTGAACACGCGTCTTCATCGGATCCCGGGCCCGTCGA
CTGCAGAGGCCTGCATGCAAGCTTGGTGTAATCATGGTCATAGCTGTTTCCTGTGTGAAATTGTTATCCG
CTCACAATTCCACACAACATACGAGCCGGAAGCATAAAGTGTAAAGCCTGGGGTGCCTAATGAGTGAGCT
AACTCACATTAATTGCGTTGCGCTCACTGCCCGCTTTCCAGTCGGGAAACCTGTCGTGCCAGCTGCATTA
ATGAATCGGCCAACGCGCGGGGAGAGGCGGTTTGCGTATTGGGCGCTCTTCCGCTTCCTCGCTCACTGAC
TCGCTGCGCTCGGTCGTTCGGCTGCGGCGAGCGGTATCAGCTCACTCAAAGGCGGTAATACGGTTATCCA
CAGAATCAGGGGATAACGCAGGAAAGAACATGTGAGCAAAAGGCCAGCAAAAGGCCAGGAACCGTAAAAA
GGCCGCGTTGCTGGCGTTTTTCCATAGGCTCCGCCCCCCTGACGAGCATCACAAAAATCGACGCTCAAGT
CAGAGGTGGCGAAACCCGACAGGACTATAAAGATACCAGGCGTTTCCCCCTGGAAGCTCCCTCGTGCGCT
CTCCTGTTCCGACCCTGCCGCTTACCGGATACCTGTCCGCCTTTCTCCCTTCGGGAAGCGTGGCGCTTTC
TCATAGCTCACGCTGTAGGTATCTCAGTTCGGTGTAGGTCGTTCGCTCCAAGCTGGGCTGTGTGCACGAA
CCCCCCGTTCAGCCCGACCGCTGCGCCTTATCCGGTAACTATCGTCTTGAGTCCAACCCGGTAAGACACG
ACTTATCGCCACTGGCAGCAGCCACTGGTAACAGGATTAGCAGAGCGAGGTATGTAGGCGGTGCTACAGA
GTTCTTGAAGTGGTGGCCTAACTACGGCTACACTAGAAGAACAGTATTTGGTATCTGCGCTCTGCTGAAG
CCAGTTACCTTCGGAAAAAGAGTTGGTAGCTCTTGATCCGGCAAACAAACCACCGCTGGTAGCGGTGGTT
TTTTTGTTTGCAAGCAGCAGATTACGCGCAGAAAAAAAGGATCTCAAGAAGATCCTTTGATCTTTTCTAC
GGGGTCTGACGCTCAGTGGAACGAAAACTCACGTTAAGGGATTTTGGTCATGAGATTATCAAAAAGGATC
TTCACCTAGATCCTTTTAAATTAAAAATGAAGTTTTAAATCAAGCCCAATCTGAATAATGTTACAACCAA
TTAACCAATTCTGATTAGAAAAACTCATCGAGCATCAAATGAAACTGCAATTTATTCATATCAGGATTAT
CAATACCATATTTTTGAAAAAGCCGTTTCTGTAATGAAGGAGAAAACTCACCGAGGCAGTTCCATAGGAT
GGCAAGATCCTGGTATCGGTCTGCGATTCCGACTCGTCCAACATCAATACAACCTATTAATTTCCCCTCG
TCAAAAATAAGGTTATCAAGTGAGAAATCACCATGAGTGACGACTGAATCCGGTGAGAATGGCAAAAGTT
TATGCATTTCTTTCCAGACTTGTTCAACAGGCCAGCCATTACGCTCGTCATCAAAATCACTCGCATCAAC
CAAACCGTTATTCATTCGTGATTGCGCCTGAGCGAGACGAAATACGCGATCGCTGTTAAAAGGACAATTA
CAAACAGGAATCGAATGCAACCGGCGCAGGAACACTGCCAGCGCATCAACAATATTTTCACCTGAATCAG
GATATTCTTCTAATACCTGGAATGCTGTTTTTCCGGGGATCGCAGTGGTGAGTAACCATGCATCATCAGG
AGTACGGATAAAATGCTTGATGGTCGGAAGAGGCATAAATTCCGTCAGCCAGTTTAGTCTGACCATCTCA
TCTGTAACATCATTGGCAACGCTACCTTTGCCATGTTTCAGAAACAACTCTGGCGCATCGGGCTTCCCAT
ACAAGCGATAGATTGTCGCACCTGATTGCCCGACATTATCGCGAGCCCATTTATACCCATATAAATCAGC
ATCCATGTTGGAATTTAATCGCGGCCTCGACGTTTCCCGTTGAATATGGCTCATAACACCCCTTGTATTA
CTGTTTATGTAAGCAGACAGTTTTATTGTTCATGATGATATATTTTTATCTTGTGCAATGTAACATCAGA
GATTTTGAGACACGGGCCAGAGCTGCA
